Addgene plasmid #161063: pDONR221-SLC12A9_STOP
Purpose: Gateway entry clone with codon-optimized ORF sequence for subcloning into custom expression vectors. Contains a STOP codon at the end of the codon-optimized ORF sequence.
Depositing lab: RESOLUTE Consortium & Giulio Superti-Furga. Depositing organization: CeMM Research Center for Molecular Medicine. Publication: The RESOLUTE consortium: unlocking SLC transporters for drug discovery. Superti-Furga G, Lackner D, Wiedmer T, Ingles-Prieto A, Barbosa B, Girardi E, Goldmann U, Gurtl B, Klavins K, Klimek C, Lindinger S, Lineiro-Retes E, Muller AC, Onstein S, Redinger G, Reil D, Sedlyarov V, Wolf G, Crawford M, Everley R, ... Steppan CM. Nat Rev Drug Discov. 2020 Jul;19(7):429-430. doi: 10.1038/d41573-020-00056-6. PubMed 32265506.
Backbone
  Vector backbone: pDONR221
  Backbone manufacturer: ThermoFisher Scientific
  Backbone size w/o insert (bp): 2550
  Vector type: Mammalian Expression
Growth in bacteria
  Bacterial resistance: Kanamycin, 50 μg/mL
  Growth temperature: 37°C
  Growth strain: NEB Stable
  Copy number: High Copy
Gene/Insert
  Gene/Insert name: SLC12A9 (alt name: CIP1)
  Species: H. sapiens (human)
  Insert size (bp): 2745
  Entrez Gene: SLC12A9 (a.k.a. CIP1, FLJ46905)
  Cloning method: Gateway Cloning
  Sequencing primers: 5′ M13-fwd; 3′ M13-rev
Terms and licenses: Academic/Nonprofit Terms; Industry Terms
Depositor comments: This plasmid contains a STOP codon at the end of the codon-optimized ORF. For the version of this plasmid that does not contain a STOP codon, please see Addgene plasmid 131897 For more information on the full Resolute plasmid collection, please see www.addgene.org/depositor-collections/re-solute/. Please provide your feedback on this plasmid to the RESOLUTE consortium by filling out their RESOLUTE repository feedback form: https://forms.office.com/Pages/ResponsePage.aspx?id=0e05yklzmkS7rjFGQL4N7z4feCLQvEJAmVcOCM_u885UN1JJRko0Ukg4TVQwNTZLOUxPQVJWT1NHUCQlQCN0PWcu
How to cite: pDONR221-SLC12A9_STOP was a gift from RESOLUTE Consortium & Giulio Superti-Furga (Addgene plasmid # 161063 ; http://n2t.net/addgene:161063 ; RRID:Addgene_161063)
