[The description below was written by a language model from this plasmid's Addgene catalogue record and pLannotate feature annotations shown in this document.]
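Description:
pDONR221-SLC12A9_STOP is a Gateway entry clone built on the pDONR221 backbone and carrying a codon-optimized open reading frame for human SLC12A9 (also called CIP1 or CCC6), a member of the solute carrier 12 family. The sequenced plasmid is about 5.3 kb. It is maintained in E. coli through a high-copy ColE1/pUC-type origin and selected with kanamycin via the aph(3')-Ia resistance gene. Although the catalogue lists the vector type as mammalian expression, the feature table shows no eukaryotic promoter or polyadenylation signal. The plasmid is therefore a shuttle for the ORF rather than an expression construct in its own right.

The roughly 2.7 kb SLC12A9 coding sequence lies between attL1 and attL2, the recombination sites that LR Clonase uses to move an insert directionally into any attR-containing destination vector. Promoter, tags and host system are thus set by the destination vector chosen. This version ends the ORF with a stop codon, so it suits expression of the untagged protein or N-terminal fusions, but not C-terminal fusions. The depositor notes that a companion clone without the stop codon exists for cases where read-through is needed.

The remaining annotations are standard backbone elements. The rrnB T1 and T2 terminators lie upstream of attL1 and shield the insert from read-through transcription in bacteria. A T7 promoter sits just beyond attL2, oriented toward the insert. Short lacI and lacZα fragments are also annotated, and M13 forward and reverse primer sites are used for sequencing. The clone belongs to a consortium collection of SLC transporter ORFs intended for subcloning into custom expression vectors for transporter research and drug discovery.
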