Features (pLannotate 1.2.2; 10 found; start..end, strand, type, name):
      1..100     +  protein_bind   attL1: mutant version of attL; recombination site for the Gateway® LR reaction LR Clonase™
    106..2847    +  CDS            SLC12A9: S12A9_HUMAN - Also known as CCC6, CIP1. Experimental evidence at protein level: Swiss-Prot protein existence level 1. May be an inhibitor of SLC12A1. Seems to correspond to a subunit of a multimeric transport system and thus, additional subunits may be required for its function. From Homo sapiens (Human).
   2852..2951    -  protein_bind   attL2: mutant version of attL; recombination site for the Gateway® LR reaction LR Clonase™
   2969..2987    -  promoter       T7 promoter: promoter for bacteriophage T7 RNA polymerase
   3121..3930    +  CDS            KanR: aminoglycoside phosphotransferase; aph(3')-Ia; confers resistance to kanamycin in bacteria or G418 (Geneticin®) in eukaryotes
   4077..4665    +  rep_origin     ori: high-copy-number ColE1/pMB1/pBR322/pUC origin of replication
   4848..4940    +  CDS            lacI (fragment): lac repressor; lacI; The lac repressor binds to the lac operator to inhibit transcription in E. coli. This inhibition can be relieved by adding lactose or isopropyl-β-D-thiogalactopyranoside (IPTG).
   4995..5022    -  terminator     rrnB T2 terminator: transcription terminator T2 from the E. coli rrnB gene
   5154..5197    +  terminator     rrnB T1 terminator: Escherichia coli rrnB; transcription terminator T1 from the E. coli rrnB gene
   5244..5280    -  CDS            lacZα (fragment): LacZα fragment of β-galactosidase; lacZ fragment
>Addgene plasmid #161063 | pDONR221-SLC12A9_STOP | addgene full sequence | sequence record 408930 | Addgene NGS Result
CAAATAATGATTTTATTTTGACTGATAGTGACCTGTTCGTTGCAACACATTGATGAGCAATGCTTTTTTA
TAATGCCAACTTTGTACAAAAAAGCAGGCTCCACCATGGCCAGCGAGAGCTCCCCTCTGCTGGCATACAG
GCTGCTGGGAGAGGAGGGCGTGGCCCTGCCTGCCAATGGAGCAGGCGGACCAGGAGGAGCATCTGCCAGA
AAGCTGAGCACCTTTCTGGGCGTGGTGGTGCCAACAGTGCTGTCTATGTTCAGCATCGTGGTGTTTCTGC
GGATCGGCTTCGTGGTGGGACACGCAGGACTGCTGCAGGCCCTGGCAATGCTGCTGGTGGCCTATTTCAT
CCTGGCCCTGACCGTGCTGTCCGTGTGCGCCATCGCAACAAATGGAGCAGTGCAGGGAGGAGGCGCCTAC
TTTATGATCAGCAGAACCCTGGGACCTGAAGTGGGAGGATCCATCGGCCTGATGTTCTATCTGGCCAACG
TGTGCGGATGTGCCGTGAGCCTGCTGGGACTGGTGGAGTCCGTGCTGGACGTGTTTGGAGCAGATGCAAC
AGGACCATCCGGACTGAGGGTGCTGCCTCAGGGATACGGCTGGAATCTGCTGTATGGCTCTCTGCTGCTG
GGCCTGGTGGGAGGCGTGTGCACCCTGGGAGCAGGCCTGTACGCCCGCGCCAGCTTCCTGACATTTCTGC
TGGTGTCTGGCAGCCTGGCCAGCGTGCTGATCTCCTTCGTGGCAGTGGGACCACGGGATATCAGACTGAC
CCCTAGGCCAGGACCAAACGGATCTAGCCTGCCCCCTAGATTCGGCCACTTTACCGGCTTCAACTCCTCT
ACACTGAAGGACAATCTGGGCGCCGGCTACGCCGAGGATTATACCACAGGCGCCGTGATGAACTTTGCCT
CCGTGTTCGCCGTGCTGTTTAATGGCTGCACAGGCATCATGGCCGGCGCCAACATGTCTGGCGAGCTGAA
GGACCCTAGCAGGGCAATCCCACTGGGAACCATCGTGGCAGTGGCCTACACCTTCTTCGTGTACGTGCTG
CTGTTCTTTCTGAGCTCCTTTACCTGTGACAGGACACTGCTGCAGGAGGATTACGGCTTCTTTCGCGCCA
TCTCTCTGTGGCCACCCCTGGTGCTGATCGGCATCTATGCCACCGCCCTGTCCGCCTCTATGTCTAGCCT
GATCGGAGCAAGCAGGATCCTGCACGCACTGGCAAGAGACGATCTGTTCGGCGTGATCCTGGCACCTGCA
AAGGTGGTGTCCAGGGGAGGAAATCCATGGGCAGCCGTGCTGTACTCTTGGGGACTGGTGCAGCTGGTGC
TGCTGGCAGGCAAGCTGAACACCCTGGCAGCCGTGGTGACAGTGTTTTACCTGGTGGCCTATGCCGCCGT
GGATCTGTCCTGCCTGTCTCTGGAGTGGGCAAGCGCCCCAAATTTCAGGCCCACCTTTAGCCTGTTCTCC
TGGCACACATGCCTGCTGGGCGTGGCCTCCTGTCTGCTGATGATGTTCCTGATCTCCCCAGGAGCAGCAG
GAGGATCTCTGCTGCTGATGGGACTGCTGGCCGCCCTGCTGACCGCAAGGGGAGGACCTTCCTCTTGGGG
CTACGTGAGCCAGGCCCTGCTGTTTCACCAGGTGCGGAAGTATCTGCTGAGGCTGGACGTGCGCAAGGAT
CACGTGAAGTTCTGGAGACCCCAGCTGCTGCTGCTGGTGGGCAATCCAAGGGGCGCCCTGCCTCTGCTGA
GGCTGGCCAACCAGCTGAAGAAGGGAGGACTGTACGTGCTGGGACACGTGACCCTGGGCGACCTGGATTC
TCTGCCTAGCGATCCAGTGCAGCCCCAGTATGGAGCATGGCTGAGCCTGGTGGACAGGGCACAGGTGAAG
GCCTTTGTGGATCTGACACTGAGCCCATCCGTGCGGCAGGGAGCACAGCACCTGCTGAGAATCTCCGGAC
TGGGAGGAATGAAGCCAAACACCCTGGTGCTGGGCTTCTACGACGATGCCCCTCCACAGGACCACTTTCT
GACAGATCCAGCCTTCTCCGAGCCAGCAGACTCTACCAGGGAGGGCAGCTCCCCTGCCCTGTCTACACTG
TTCCCACCTCCAAGGGCACCTGGAAGCCCACGCGCCCTGAATCCACAGGACTATGTGGCCACCGTGGCCG
ATGCCCTGAAGATGAACAAGAATGTGGTGCTGGCAAGAGCATCTGGCGCCCTGCCACCTGAGAGGCTGTC
CAGGGGATCTGGAGGCACAAGCCAGCTGCACCACGTGGACGTGTGGCCACTGAACCTGCTGAGGCCTAGA
GGAGGACCAGGATACGTGGACGTGTGCGGACTGTTTCTGCTGCAGATGGCAACCATCCTGGGAATGGTGC
CAGCATGGCACTCCGCCAGGCTGCGCATCTTCCTGTGCCTGGGACCAAGAGAGGCACCTGGAGCAGCAGA
GGGCCGGCTGAGAGCCCTGCTGTCTCAGCTGAGGATCCGCGCCGAGGTGCAGGAGGTGGTGTGGGGAGAG
GGAGCAGGAGCAGGAGAGCCAGAGGCCGAGGAGGAGGGCGACTTTGTGAATAGCGGCAGGGGCGATGCCG
AGGCCGAGGCCCTGGCCCGCTCCGCCAACGCCCTGGTGCGGGCCCAGCAGGGCAGAGGCACCGGCGGAGG
ACCAGGAGGACCTGAGGGAGGCGACGCCGAGGGCCCCATCACCGCCCTGACATTCCTGTATCTGCCTAGG
CCACCAGCAGACCCAGCAAGGTACCCCAGATATCTGGCCCTGCTGGAGACCCTGACACGCGATCTGGGAC
CAACCCTGCTGGTGCACGGAGTGACACCCGTGACCTGTACAGACCTGTAAGACCCAGCTTTCTTGTACAA
AGTTGGCATTATAAGAAAGCATTGCTTATCAATTTGTTGCAACGAACAGGTCACTATCAGTCAAAATAAA
ATCATTATTTGCCATCCAGCTGATATCCCCTATAGTGAGTCGTATTACATGGTCATAGCTGTTTCCTGGC
AGCTCTGGCCCGTGTCTCAAAATCTCTGATGTTACATTGCACAAGATAAAAATATATCATCATGAACAAT
AAAACTGTCTGCTTACATAAACAGTAATACAAGGGGTGTTATGAGCCATATTCAACGGGAAACGTCGAGG
CCGCGATTAAATTCCAACATGGATGCTGATTTATATGGGTATAAATGGGCTCGCGATAATGTCGGGCAAT
CAGGTGCGACAATCTATCGCTTGTATGGGAAGCCCGATGCGCCAGAGTTGTTTCTGAAACATGGCAAAGG
TAGCGTTGCCAATGATGTTACAGATGAGATGGTCAGACTAAACTGGCTGACGGAATTTATGCCTCTTCCG
ACCATCAAGCATTTTATCCGTACTCCTGATGATGCATGGTTACTCACCACTGCGATCCCCGGAAAAACAG
CATTCCAGGTATTAGAAGAATATCCTGATTCAGGTGAAAATATTGTTGATGCGCTGGCAGTGTTCCTGCG
CCGGTTGCATTCGATTCCTGTTTGTAATTGTCCTTTTAACAGCGATCGCGTATTTCGTCTCGCTCAGGCG
CAATCACGAATGAATAACGGTTTGGTTGATGCGAGTGATTTTGATGACGAGCGTAATGGCTGGCCTGTTG
AACAAGTCTGGAAAGAAATGCATAAACTTTTGCCATTCTCACCGGATTCAGTCGTCACTCATGGTGATTT
CTCACTTGATAACCTTATTTTTGACGAGGGGAAATTAATAGGTTGTATTGATGTTGGACGAGTCGGAATC
GCAGACCGATACCAGGATCTTGCCATCCTATGGAACTGCCTCGGTGAGTTTTCTCCTTCATTACAGAAAC
GGCTTTTTCAAAAATATGGTATTGATAATCCTGATATGAATAAATTGCAGTTTCATTTGATGCTCGATGA
GTTTTTCTAATCAGAATTGGTTAATTGGTTGTAACACTGGCAGAGCATTACGCTGACTTGACGGGACGGC
GCAAGCTCATGACCAAAATCCCTTAACGTGAGTTACGCGTCGTTCCACTGAGCGTCAGACCCCGTAGAAA
AGATCAAAGGATCTTCTTGAGATCCTTTTTTTCTGCGCGTAATCTGCTGCTTGCAAACAAAAAAACCACC
GCTACCAGCGGTGGTTTGTTTGCCGGATCAAGAGCTACCAACTCTTTTTCCGAAGGTAACTGGCTTCAGC
AGAGCGCAGATACCAAATACTGTTCTTCTAGTGTAGCCGTAGTTAGGCCACCACTTCAAGAACTCTGTAG
CACCGCCTACATACCTCGCTCTGCTAATCCTGTTACCAGTGGCTGCTGCCAGTGGCGATAAGTCGTGTCT
TACCGGGTTGGACTCAAGACGATAGTTACCGGATAAGGCGCAGCGGTCGGGCTGAACGGGGGGTTCGTGC
ACACAGCCCAGCTTGGAGCGAACGACCTACACCGAACTGAGATACCTACAGCGTGAGCTATGAGAAAGCG
CCACGCTTCCCGAAGGGAGAAAGGCGGACAGGTATCCGGTAAGCGGCAGGGTCGGAACAGGAGAGCGCAC
GAGGGAGCTTCCAGGGGGAAACGCCTGGTATCTTTATAGTCCTGTCGGGTTTCGCCACCTCTGACTTGAG
CGTCGATTTTTGTGATGCTCGTCAGGGGGGCGGAGCCTATGGAAAAACGCCAGCAACGCGGCCTTTTTAC
GGTTCCTGGCCTTTTGCTGGCCTTTTGCTCACATGTTCTTTCCTGCGTTATCCCCTGATTCTGTGGATAA
CCGTATTACCGCCTTTGAGTGAGCTGATACCGCTCGCCGCAGCCGAACGACCGAGCGCAGCGAGTCAGTG
AGCGAGGAAGCGGAAGAGCGCCCAATACGCAAACCGCCTCTCCCCGCGCGTTGGCCGATTCATTAATGCA
GCTGGCACGACAGGTTTCCCGACTGGAAAGCGGGCAGTGAGCGCAACGCAATTAATACGCGTACCGCTAG
CCAGGAAGAGTTTGTAGAAACGCAAAAAGGCCATCCGTCAGGATGGCCTTCTGCTTAGTTTGATGCCTGG
CAGTTTATGGCGGGCGTCCTGCCCGCCACCCTCCGGGCCGTTGCTTCACAACGTTCAAATCCGCTCCCGG
CGGATTTGTCCTACTCAGGAGAGCGTTCACCGACAAACAACAGATAAAACGAAAGGCCCAGTCTTCCGAC
TGAGCCTTTCGTTTTATTTGATGCCTGGCAGTTCCCTACTCTCGCGTTAACGCTAGCATGGATGTTTTCC
CAGTCACGACGTTGTAAAACGACGGCCAGTCTTAAGCTCGGGCCC
