>Addgene plasmid #161063 | pDONR221-SLC12A9_STOP | depositor partial sequence | sequence record 312061 | Codon-optimized ORF of SLC12A9
ATGGCCAGCGAGAGCTCCCCTCTGCTGGCATACAGGCTGCTGGGAGAGGAGGGCGTGGCCCTGCCTGCCA
ATGGAGCAGGCGGACCAGGAGGAGCATCTGCCAGAAAGCTGAGCACCTTTCTGGGCGTGGTGGTGCCAAC
AGTGCTGTCTATGTTCAGCATCGTGGTGTTTCTGCGGATCGGCTTCGTGGTGGGACACGCAGGACTGCTG
CAGGCCCTGGCAATGCTGCTGGTGGCCTATTTCATCCTGGCCCTGACCGTGCTGTCCGTGTGCGCCATCG
CAACAAATGGAGCAGTGCAGGGAGGAGGCGCCTACTTTATGATCAGCAGAACCCTGGGACCTGAAGTGGG
AGGATCCATCGGCCTGATGTTCTATCTGGCCAACGTGTGCGGATGTGCCGTGAGCCTGCTGGGACTGGTG
GAGTCCGTGCTGGACGTGTTTGGAGCAGATGCAACAGGACCATCCGGACTGAGGGTGCTGCCTCAGGGAT
ACGGCTGGAATCTGCTGTATGGCTCTCTGCTGCTGGGCCTGGTGGGAGGCGTGTGCACCCTGGGAGCAGG
CCTGTACGCCCGCGCCAGCTTCCTGACATTTCTGCTGGTGTCTGGCAGCCTGGCCAGCGTGCTGATCTCC
TTCGTGGCAGTGGGACCACGGGATATCAGACTGACCCCTAGGCCAGGACCAAACGGATCTAGCCTGCCCC
CTAGATTCGGCCACTTTACCGGCTTCAACTCCTCTACACTGAAGGACAATCTGGGCGCCGGCTACGCCGA
GGATTATACCACAGGCGCCGTGATGAACTTTGCCTCCGTGTTCGCCGTGCTGTTTAATGGCTGCACAGGC
ATCATGGCCGGCGCCAACATGTCTGGCGAGCTGAAGGACCCTAGCAGGGCAATCCCACTGGGAACCATCG
TGGCAGTGGCCTACACCTTCTTCGTGTACGTGCTGCTGTTCTTTCTGAGCTCCTTTACCTGTGACAGGAC
ACTGCTGCAGGAGGATTACGGCTTCTTTCGCGCCATCTCTCTGTGGCCACCCCTGGTGCTGATCGGCATC
TATGCCACCGCCCTGTCCGCCTCTATGTCTAGCCTGATCGGAGCAAGCAGGATCCTGCACGCACTGGCAA
GAGACGATCTGTTCGGCGTGATCCTGGCACCTGCAAAGGTGGTGTCCAGGGGAGGAAATCCATGGGCAGC
CGTGCTGTACTCTTGGGGACTGGTGCAGCTGGTGCTGCTGGCAGGCAAGCTGAACACCCTGGCAGCCGTG
GTGACAGTGTTTTACCTGGTGGCCTATGCCGCCGTGGATCTGTCCTGCCTGTCTCTGGAGTGGGCAAGCG
CCCCAAATTTCAGGCCCACCTTTAGCCTGTTCTCCTGGCACACATGCCTGCTGGGCGTGGCCTCCTGTCT
GCTGATGATGTTCCTGATCTCCCCAGGAGCAGCAGGAGGATCTCTGCTGCTGATGGGACTGCTGGCCGCC
CTGCTGACCGCAAGGGGAGGACCTTCCTCTTGGGGCTACGTGAGCCAGGCCCTGCTGTTTCACCAGGTGC
GGAAGTATCTGCTGAGGCTGGACGTGCGCAAGGATCACGTGAAGTTCTGGAGACCCCAGCTGCTGCTGCT
GGTGGGCAATCCAAGGGGCGCCCTGCCTCTGCTGAGGCTGGCCAACCAGCTGAAGAAGGGAGGACTGTAC
GTGCTGGGACACGTGACCCTGGGCGACCTGGATTCTCTGCCTAGCGATCCAGTGCAGCCCCAGTATGGAG
CATGGCTGAGCCTGGTGGACAGGGCACAGGTGAAGGCCTTTGTGGATCTGACACTGAGCCCATCCGTGCG
GCAGGGAGCACAGCACCTGCTGAGAATCTCCGGACTGGGAGGAATGAAGCCAAACACCCTGGTGCTGGGC
TTCTACGACGATGCCCCTCCACAGGACCACTTTCTGACAGATCCAGCCTTCTCCGAGCCAGCAGACTCTA
CCAGGGAGGGCAGCTCCCCTGCCCTGTCTACACTGTTCCCACCTCCAAGGGCACCTGGAAGCCCACGCGC
CCTGAATCCACAGGACTATGTGGCCACCGTGGCCGATGCCCTGAAGATGAACAAGAATGTGGTGCTGGCA
AGAGCATCTGGCGCCCTGCCACCTGAGAGGCTGTCCAGGGGATCTGGAGGCACAAGCCAGCTGCACCACG
TGGACGTGTGGCCACTGAACCTGCTGAGGCCTAGAGGAGGACCAGGATACGTGGACGTGTGCGGACTGTT
TCTGCTGCAGATGGCAACCATCCTGGGAATGGTGCCAGCATGGCACTCCGCCAGGCTGCGCATCTTCCTG
TGCCTGGGACCAAGAGAGGCACCTGGAGCAGCAGAGGGCCGGCTGAGAGCCCTGCTGTCTCAGCTGAGGA
TCCGCGCCGAGGTGCAGGAGGTGGTGTGGGGAGAGGGAGCAGGAGCAGGAGAGCCAGAGGCCGAGGAGGA
GGGCGACTTTGTGAATAGCGGCAGGGGCGATGCCGAGGCCGAGGCCCTGGCCCGCTCCGCCAACGCCCTG
GTGCGGGCCCAGCAGGGCAGAGGCACCGGCGGAGGACCAGGAGGACCTGAGGGAGGCGACGCCGAGGGCC
CCATCACCGCCCTGACATTCCTGTATCTGCCTAGGCCACCAGCAGACCCAGCAAGGTACCCCAGATATCT
GGCCCTGCTGGAGACCCTGACACGCGATCTGGGACCAACCCTGCTGGTGCACGGAGTGACACCCGTGACC
TGTACAGACCTGTAA
